>Addgene plasmid #239714 | pKG2022_pGEEC508_pShip-UbC-mRuby2-SV40 | addgene full sequence | sequence record 475981 | Addgene NGS Result
CGCTCGCTGACTGCAGGTGCCCGTGTCTCAAAATCTCTGATGTTACATTGCACAAGATAAAAATATATCA
TCATGAACAATAAAACTGTCTGCTTACATAAACAGTAATACAAGGGGTGTTATGAGCCATATTCAACGGG
AAACGTCGAGGCCGCGATTAAATTCCAACATGGATGCTGATTTATATGGGTATAAATGGGCTCGCGATAA
TGTCGGGCAATCAGGTGCGACAATCTATCGCTTGTATGGGAAGCCCGATGCGCCAGAGTTGTTTCTGAAA
CATGGCAAAGGTAGCGTTGCCAATGATGTTACAGATGAGATGGTCAGACTAAACTGGCTGACGGAATTTA
TGCCTCTTCCGACCATCAAGCATTTTATCCGTACTCCTGGTGATGCATGGTTACTCACCACTGCGATCCC
CGGAAAAACAGCATTCCAGGTATTAGAAGAATATCCTGATTCAGGTGAAAATATTGTTGATGCGCTGGCA
GTGTTCCTGCGCCGGTTGCATTCGATTCCTGTTTGTAATTGTCCTTTTAACAGCGATCGCGTATTTCGTC
TAGCTCAGGCGCAATCACGAATGAATAACGGTTTGGTTGATGCGAGTGATTTTGATGACGAGCGTAATGG
CTGGCCTGTTGAACAAGTCTGGAAAGAAATGCATAAACTTTTGCCATTCTCACCGGATTCAGTCGTCACT
CATGGTGATTTCTCACTTGATAACCTTATTTTTGACGAGGGGAAATTAATAGGTTGTATTGATGTTGGAC
GAGTCGGAATCGCAGACCGATACCAGGATCTTGCCATCCTATGGAACTGCCTCGGTGAGTTTTCTCCTTC
ATTACAGAAACGGCTTTTTCAAAAATATGGTATTGATAATCCTGATATGAATAAATTGCAGTTTCATTTG
ATGCTCGATGAGTTTTTCTAATCAGAATTGGTTAATTGGTTGTAACATTATTCAGATTGGGCCCCGTTCC
ACTGAGCGTCAGACCCCGTAGAAAAGATCAAAGGATCTTCTTGAGATCCTTTTTTTCTGCGCGTAATCTG
CTGCTTGCAAACAAAAAAACCACCGCTACCAGCGGTGGTTTGTTTGCCGGATCAAGAGCTACCAACTCTT
TTTCCGAAGGTAACTGGCTTCAGCAGAGCGCAGATACCAAATACTGTTCTTCTAGTGTAGCCGTAGTTAG
GCCACCACTTCAAGAACTCTGTAGCACCGCCTACATACCTCGCTCTGCTAATCCTGTTACCAGTGGCTGC
TGCCAGTGGCGATAAGTCGTGTCTTACCGGGTTGGACTCAAGACGATAGTTACCGGATAAGGCGCAGCGG
TCGGGCTGAACGGGGGGTTCGTGCACACAGCCCAGCTTGGAGCGAACGACCTACACCGAACTGAGATACC
TACAGCGTGAGCTATGAGAAAGCGCCACGCTTCCCGAAGGGAGAAAGGCGGACAGGTATCCGGTAAGCGG
CAGGGTCGGAACAGGAGAGCGCACGAGGGAGCTTCCAGGGGGAAACGCCTGGTATCTTTATAGTCCTGTC
GGGTTTCGCCACCTCTGACTTGAGCGTCGATTTTTGTGATGCTCGTCAGGGGGGCGGAGCCTATGGAAAA
ACGCCAGCAACGCGGCCTTTTTACGGTTCCTGGCCTTTTGCTGGCCTTTTGCTCACATGTTCTTTCCTGC
GTTATCCCCTGATTCTGTGGATAACCGTATTACCGCTAGCATGGATCTCGGGGACGTCTAACTACTAAGC
GAGAGTAGGGAACTGCCAGGCATCAAATAAAACGAAAGGCTCAGTCGGAAGACTGGGCCTTTCGTTTTAT
CTGTTGTTTGTCGGTGAACGCTCTCCTGAGTAGGACAAATCCGCCGGGAGCGGATTTGAACGTTGTGAAG
CAACGGCCCGGAGGGTGGCGGGCAGGACGCCCGCCATAAACTGCCAGGCATCAAACTAAGCAGAAGGCCA
TCCTGACGGATGGCCTTTTTGCGTTTCTACAAACTCTTCCTGTTAGTTAGTTACTTAAGCTCGGGCCCAC
CTGCAGTCTACTTACTGGCCTCCGCGCCGGGTTTTGGCGCCTCCCGCGGGCGCCCCCCTCCTCACGGCGA
GCGCTGCCACGTCAGACGAAGGGCGCAGCGAGCGTCCTGATCCTTCCGCCCGGACGCTCAGGACAGCGGC
CCGCTGCTCATAAGACTCGGCCTTAGAACCCCAGTATCAGCAGAAGGACATTTTAGGACGGGACTTGGGT
GACTCTAGGGCACTGGTTTTCTTTCCAGAGAGCGGAACAGGCGAGGAAAAGTAGTCCCTTCTCGGCGATT
CTGCGGAGGGATCTCCGTGGGGCGGTGAACGCCGATGATTATATAAGGACGCGCCGGGTGTGGCACAGCT
AGTTCCGTCGCAGCCGGGATTTGGGTCGCGGTTCTTGTTTGTGGATCGCTGTGATCGTCACTTGGTGAGT
AGCGGGCTGCTGGGCTGGCCGGGGCTTTCGTGGCCGCCGGGCCGCTCGGTGGGACGGAAGCGTGTGGAGA
GATCGCCAAGGGCTGTAGTCTGGGTCCGCGAGCAAGGTTGCCCTGAACTGGGGGTTGGGGGGAGCGCAGC
AAAATGGCGGCTGTTCCCGAGTCTTGAATGGAAGACGCTTGTGAGGCGGGCTGTGAGGTCGTTGAAACAA
GGTGGGGGGCATGGTGGGCGGCAAGAACCCAAGGTCTTGAGGCCTTCGCTAATGCGGGAAAGCTCTTATT
CGGGTGAGATGGGCTGGGGCACCATCTGGGGACCCTGACGTGAAGTTTGTCACTGACTGGAGAACTCGGT
TTGTCGTCTGTTGCGGGGGCGGCAGTTATGGCGGTGCCGTTGGGCAGTGCACCCGTACCTTTGGGAGCGC
GCGCCCTCGTCGTGTCGTGACGTCACCCGTTCTGTTGGCTTATAATGCAGGGTGGGGCCACCTGTCGGTA
GGTGTGCGGTAGGCTTTTCTCCGTCGCAGGACGCAGGGTTCGGGCCTAGGGTAGGCTCTCCTGAATCGAC
AGGCGCCGGACCTCTGGTGAGGGGAGGGATAAGTGAGGCGTCAGTTTCTTTGGTCGGTTTTATGTACCTA
TCTTCTTAAGTAGCTGAAGCTCCGGTTTTGAACTATGCGCTCGGGGTTGGCGAGTGTGTTTTGTGAAGTT
TTTTAGGCACCTTTTGAAATGTAATCATTTGGGTCAATATGTAATTTTCAGTGTTAGACTAGTAAATTGT
CCGCTAAATTCTGGCCGTTTTTGGCTTTTTTGTTAGACAATGGCCACCATGGTGTCTAAGGGCGAAGAGC
TGATCAAGGAAAATATGCGTATGAAGGTGGTCATGGAAGGTTCGGTCAACGGCCACCAATTCAAATGCAC
AGGTGAAGGAGAAGGCAATCCGTACATGGGAACTCAAACCATGAGGATCAAAGTCATCGAGGGAGGACCC
CTGCCATTTGCCTTTGACATTCTTGCCACGTCGTTCATGTATGGCAGCCGTACTTTTATCAAGTACCCGA
AAGGCATTCCTGATTTCTTTAAACAGTCCTTTCCTGAGGGTTTTACTTGGGAAAGAGTTACGAGATACGA
AGATGGTGGAGTCGTCACCGTCATGCAGGACACCAGCCTTGAGGATGGCTGTCTCGTTTACCACGTCCAA
GTCAGAGGGGTAAACTTTCCCTCCAATGGTCCCGTGATGCAGAAGAAGACCAAGGGTTGGGAGCCTAATA
CAGAGATGATGTATCCAGCAGATGGTGGTCTGAGGGGATACACTCATATGGCACTGAAAGTTGATGGTGG
TGGCCATCTGTCTTGCTCTTTCGTAACAACTTACAGGTCAAAAAAGACCGTCGGGAACATCAAGATGCCC
GGTATCCATGCCGTTGATCACCGCCTGGAAAGGTTAGAGGAAAGTGACAATGAAATGTTCGTAGTACAAC
GCGAACACGCAGTTGCCAAGTTCGCCGGGCTTGGTGGTGGGATGGACGAGCTGTACAAGTAACAACGGGA
TCCAACTTGTTTATTGCAGCTTATAATGGTTACAAATAAAGCAATAGCATCACAAATTTCACAAATAAAG
CATTTTTTTCACTGCATTCTAGTTGTGGTTTGTCCAAACTCATCAATGTATCTTA
Features (pLannotate 1.2.2; 7 found; start..end, strand, type, name):
    122..931     +  CDS            KanR: aminoglycoside phosphotransferase; aph(3')-Ia; confers resistance to kanamycin in bacteria or G418 (Geneticin®) in eukaryotes
   1021..1609    +  rep_origin     ori: high-copy-number ColE1/pMB1/pBR322/pUC origin of replication
   1777..1820    -  terminator     rrnB T1 terminator: Escherichia coli rrnB; transcription terminator T1 from the E. coli rrnB gene
   1952..1979    +  terminator     rrnB T2 terminator: transcription terminator T2 from the E. coli rrnB gene
   2047..3258    +  promoter       UbC promoter: human ubiquitin C promoter
   3269..3979    +  CDS            mRuby2: mRuby2 is a basic (constitutively fluorescent) red fluorescent protein published in 2012, derived from Entacmaea quadricolor. It has moderate acid sensitivity.
   3994..4115    +  polyA_signal   SV40 poly(A) signal: SV40 polyadenylation signal
