[The description below was written by a language model from this plasmid's Addgene catalogue record and pLannotate feature annotations shown in this document.]
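Description:
pKG2022_pGEEC508_pShip-UbC-mRuby2-SV40 is a compact (about 4.1 kb) synthetic-biology plasmid built on the pShip backbone by Golden Gate assembly, carrying a single mammalian-style transcription unit that expresses the red fluorescent protein mRuby2. In bacteria it is maintained through a high-copy ColE1/pUC-type origin of replication and selected with kanamycin via an aminoglycoside phosphotransferase (KanR) gene. Between the bacterial maintenance region and the expression cassette lie the rrnB T1 and T2 transcription terminators from E. coli, one annotated on each strand. Elements of this kind generally insulate an insert from read-through transcription originating in the backbone.

The payload consists of the human ubiquitin C (UbC) promoter, a constitutive promoter active across many mammalian cell types, placed directly upstream of the mRuby2 coding sequence, a constitutively fluorescent red protein derived from the sea anemone Entacmaea quadricolor. The cassette is closed by the SV40 polyadenylation signal, which the record describes as the SV40 3' UTR and which directs transcript cleavage and polyadenylation. No tags, viral packaging elements, recombinase sites or dedicated mammalian selection cassette are annotated, so the plasmid appears suited to direct delivery such as transfection rather than viral transduction, although the record does not specify a delivery route.

The stated purpose is simply to express mRuby2 from this particular promoter and 3' UTR pairing. The associated publication concerns coupled transcriptional and translational regulation of transgenes, which suggests the construct is one of a set in which regulatory parts are varied around a fluorescent reporter to compare their effects on expression.
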