Addgene plasmid #239714: pKG2022_pGEEC508_pShip-UbC-mRuby2-SV40
Purpose: Plasmid expressing mRuby2 with the UbC promoter and SV40 3' UTR
Depositing lab: Kate Galloway. Depositing organization: Massachusetts Institute of Technology. Publication: High-resolution profiling reveals coupled transcriptional and translational regulation of transgenes. Peterman EL, Ploessl DS, Love KS, Sanabria V, Daniels RF, Johnstone CP, Godavarti DR, Kabaria SR, Oakes CG, Pai AA, Galloway KE. Nucleic Acids Research, Volume 53, Issue 11, 24 June 2025, gkaf528 10.1093/nar/gkaf528 PubMed 39651241.
Backbone
  Vector backbone: pShip
  Vector type: Synthetic Biology
Growth in bacteria
  Bacterial resistance: Kanamycin, 50 μg/mL
  Growth temperature: 30°C
  Growth strain: NEB Stable
  Copy number: High Copy
Gene/Insert
  Gene/Insert name: mRuby2
  Species: Entacmaea quadricolor
  Cloning method: Golden Gate
Terms and licenses: Academic/Nonprofit Terms; Industry Terms: Not Available to Industry
Depositor comments: Please visit https://doi.org/10.1101/2024.11.26.625483 for bioRxiv preprint.
How to cite: pKG2022_pGEEC508_pShip-UbC-mRuby2-SV40 was a gift from Kate Galloway (Addgene plasmid # 239714 ; http://n2t.net/addgene:239714 ; RRID:Addgene_239714)
